Addgene plasmid #173376: RVD-GT9
Purpose: One-step assembly of custom RVD arrays to construct DdCBE, TALE, etc.
Depositing lab: Bin Shen. Depositing organization: Nanjing Medical University. Publication: Precision modeling of mitochondrial diseases in zebrafish via DdCBE-mediated mtDNA base editing. Guo J, Zhang X, Chen X, Sun H, Dai Y, Wang J, Qian X, Tan L, Lou X, Shen B. Cell Discov. 2021 Sep 3;7(1):78. doi: 10.1038/s41421-021-00307-9. PubMed 34480028.
Backbone
  Vector backbone: TetR T vector
  Vector type: Unspecified
Growth in bacteria
  Bacterial resistance: Tetracycline, 10 μg/mL
  Growth temperature: 37°C
  Growth strain: DH5alpha
  Copy number: High Copy
Gene/Insert
  Gene/Insert name: NN-NG dimer RVD at Position9
  Species: Synthetic
  Mutation: no
  Cloning method: Restriction Enzyme; 5′ cloning site Unknown (unknown if destroyed)
Terms and licenses: Academic/Nonprofit Terms; Industry Terms: Not Available to Industry
Depositor comments: RVD is inserted into TA site of TetR T vector
How to cite: RVD-GT9 was a gift from Bin Shen (Addgene plasmid # 173376 ; http://n2t.net/addgene:173376 ; RRID:Addgene_173376)
