[The description below was written by a language model from this plasmid's Addgene catalogue record and pLannotate feature annotations shown in this document.]
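Description:
RVD-GT9 is a small (about 2.6 kb) bacterial cloning plasmid that serves as one module in a library for one-step assembly of custom repeat-variable diresidue (RVD) arrays, the DNA-recognition repeats of TALE proteins. Its synthetic insert is a two-repeat unit carrying the NN and NG RVDs, which in the standard TALE code recognise G and T respectively, hence the "GT" in the name. The "9" marks it as the dimer designated for position 9 of the array. According to the depositor, the dimer was inserted at the TA cloning site of a "TetR T vector" backbone. The cloning sites are otherwise recorded as unknown, and the automated feature table does not annotate the RVD insert itself, which presumably lies in the unannotated stretch between the T7 promoter and the origin.

The annotated features are almost entirely backbone. A high-copy ColE1/pUC-type origin spans the numbering origin and supports propagation in E. coli. Selection is by tetracycline, through the TcR efflux protein gene driven by its native tet promoter. A T7 promoter sits next to the probable insert region. Short fragments matching an RSF origin and a kanamycin resistance gene are also detected, and they appear to be non-functional remnants of vector construction. No eukaryotic expression elements are present, so the plasmid is a parts donor rather than an expression construct.

In use, position-specific dimer modules like this one are combined in a defined order to build full-length TALE arrays in a recipient vector. The stated applications include DdCBEs, the TALE-guided cytosine base editors used for mitochondrial DNA, and the associated work applied them to modelling mitochondrial disease in zebrafish. The record does not state the assembly chemistry or the enzymes involved.
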