Features (pLannotate 1.2.2; 6 found; start..end, strand, type, name):
    413..452     -  rep_origin     RSF ori (fragment): Plasmids containing the RSF 1030 origin of replication can be propagated in E. coli cells that contain additional plasmids with compatible origins.
    468..496     +  promoter       tet promoter: E. coli promoter for tetracycline efflux protein gene
    544..1734    +  CDS            TcR: tetracycline efflux protein; tet; confers resistance to tetracycline
   1832..1906    +  CDS            KanR (fragment): aminoglycoside phosphotransferase; aphA-3; confers resistance to kanamycin
   1909..1927    -  promoter       T7 promoter: promoter for bacteriophage T7 RNA polymerase
   2353..341     +  rep_origin     ori (across the origin): high-copy-number ColE1/pMB1/pBR322/pUC origin of replication
>Addgene plasmid #173376 | RVD-GT9 | addgene full sequence | sequence record 361553 | Addgene NGS Result
GCGATAAGTCGTGTCTTACCGGGTTGGACTCAAGACGATAGTTACCGGATAAGGCGCAGCGGTCGGGCTG
AACGGGGGGTTCGTGCACACAGCCCAGCTTGGAGCGAACGACCTACACCGAACTGAGATACCTACAGCGT
GAGCTATGAGAAAGCGCCACGCTTCCCGAAGGGAGAAAGGCGGACAGGTATCCGGTAAGCGGCAGGGTCG
GAACAGGAGAGCGCACGAGGGAGCTTCCAGGGGGAAACGCCTGGTATCTTTATAGTCCTGTCGGGTTTCG
CCACCTCTGACTTGAGCGTCGATTTTTGTGATGCTCGTCAGGGGGGCGGAGCCTATGGAAAAACGCCAGC
AACGCGGCCTTTTTACGGTTCCTGGCCTTTTGCTGGCCTTTTGCTCACATGTTCTTTCCTGCGTTATCCA
CAGAATCAGGGGATAACGCAGGAAAGAACATGAATTAATTCTCATGTTTGACAGCTTATCATCGATTAGC
TTTAATGCGGTAGTTTATCACAGTTAAATTGCTAACGCAGTCAGGCACCGTGTATGAAATCTAACAATGC
GCTCATCGTCATCCTCGGCACCGTCACCCTGGATGCTGTAGGCATAGGCTTGGTTATGCCGGTACTGCCG
GGCCTCTTGCGGGATATCGTCCATTCCGACAGCATCGCCAGTCACTATGGCGTGCTGCTAGCGCTATATG
CGTTGATGCAATTTCTATGCGCACCCGTTCTCGGAGCACTGTCCGACCGCTTTGGCCGCCGCCCAGTCCT
GCTCGCTTCGCTACTTGGAGCCACTATCGACTACGCGATCATGGCGACCACACCCGTCCTGTGGATTCTC
TACGCCGGACGCATCGTGGCCGGCATCACCGGCGCCACAGGTGCGGTTGCTGGCGCCTATATCGCCGACA
TCACCGATGGGGAAGATCGGGCTCGCCACTTCGGGCTCATGAGCGCTTGTTTCGGCGTGGGTATGGTGGC
AGGCCCCGTGGCCGGGGGACTGTTGGGCGCCATCTCCTTACATGCACCATTCCTTGCGGCGGCGGTGCTC
AACGGCCTCAACCTACTACTGGGCTGCTTCCTAATGCAGGAGTCGCATAAGGGAGAGCGCCGACCCATGC
CCTTGAGAGCCTTCAACCCAGTCAGCTCCTTCCGGTGGGCGCGGGGCATGACTATCGTCGCCGCACTTAT
GACTGTCTTCTTTATCATGCAACTCGTAGGACAGGTGCCGGCAGCGCTCTGGGTCATTTTCGGCGAGGAC
CGCTTTCGCTGGAGCGCGACGATGATCGGCCTGTCGCTTGCGGTATTCGGAATCTTGCACGCCCTCGCTC
AAGCCTTCGTCACTGGTCCCGCCACCAAACGTTTCGGCGAGAAGCAGGCCATTATCGCCGGCATGGCGGC
CGACGCGCTGGGCTACGTCTTGCTGGCGTTCGCGACGCGAGGCTGGATGGCCTTCCCCATTATGATTCTT
CTCGCTTCCGGCGGCATCGGGATGCCCGCGTTGCAGGCCATGCTGTCCAGGCAGGTAGATGACGACCATC
AGGGACAGCTTCAAGGATCGCTCGCGGCTCTTACCAGCCTAACTTCGATCATTGGACCGCTGATCGTCAC
GGCGATTTATGCCGCCTCGGCGAGCACATGGAACGGGTTGGCATGGATTGTAGGCGCCGCCCTATACCTT
GTCTGCCTCCCCGCGTTGCGTCGCGGTGCATGGAGCCGGGCCACCTCGACCTGAATGGAAGCCGGCGGCA
CCTCGCTAACGGATTCACCACTCCAAGAATTGGAGCCAATCAATTCTTGCGGAGAACTGTGAATGCGCAA
ACCAACCCTTGATCGGGGAAGAACAGTATGTCGAGCTATTTTTTGACTTACTGGGGATCAAGCCTGATTG
GGAGAAAATAAAATATCCCCTATAGTGAGTCGTATTACATGGTCATAGCTGTTTCCTGGCAGCTCTGGCC
CGTGTCTCAAAATCTCTGATGTTACATTGCACAAGATAAAAATATATCATCATGCCTCCTCTAGACCAAA
GCTGGTCTCGTTCCAACAATGGTGGCAAACAGGCTCTTGAAACCGTACAGCGCCTACTGCCAGTTCTCTG
TCAAGCCCACGGTCTGACTCCGGAGCAAGTTGTAGCGATTGCTAGTAATGGGGGTGGCAAACAGGCTCTT
GAGACTGTTCAGCGCCTTCTACCAGTTCTCTGTCAAGCCCACGGCCTGACGCCCGAGCAAGTTGTAGCGA
TTGCCTCTTGAGACCATATCTGGTCGAGCCACCCATGACCAAAATCCCTTAACGTGAGTTACGCGTCGTT
CCACTGAGCGTCAGACCCCGTAGAAAAGATCAAAGGATCTTCTTGAGATCCTTTTTTTCTGCGCGTAATC
TGCTGCTTGCAAACAAAAAAACCACCGCTACCAGCGGTGGTTTGTTTGCCGGATCAAGAGCTACCAACTC
TTTTTCCGAAGGTAACTGGCTTCAGCAGAGCGCAGATACCAAATACTGTTCTTCTAGTGTAGCCGTAGTT
AGGCCACCACTTCAAGAACTCTGTAGCACCGCCTACATACCTCGCTCTGCTAATCCTGTTACCAGTGGCT
GCTGCCAGTG
