>Addgene plasmid #173376 | RVD-GT9 | depositor partial sequence | sequence record 336331 | RVD flanked by two Bsa I sites
GGTCTCGTTCCAACAATGGTGGCAAACAGGCTCTTGAAACCGTACAGCGCCTACTGCCAGTTCTCTGTCA
AGCCCACGGTCTGACTCCGGAGCAAGTTGTAGCGATTGCTAGTAATGGGGGTGGCAAACAGGCTCTTGAG
ACTGTTCAGCGCCTTCTACCAGTTCTCTGTCAAGCCCACGGCCTGACGCCCGAGCAAGTTGTAGCGATTG
CCTCTTGAGACC
